LOCUS       Exported 8405 bp ds-DNA circular SYN 12-MAY-2021
DEFINITION  mammalian expression of human Alpha7 (CHRNA7) with mGFP fused into
            M3-M4 loop.
ACCESSION   .
VERSION     .
KEYWORDS    pcDNA3.1-CHRNA7-mGFP
SOURCE      synthetic DNA construct
  ORGANISM  synthetic DNA construct
REFERENCE   1 (bases 1 to 8405)
  AUTHORS   Wang Y, Xiao C, Indersmitten T, Freedman R, Leonard S, Lester HA
  TITLE     The duplicated alpha7 subunits assemble and form functional
            nicotinic receptors with the full-length alpha7.
  JOURNAL   J Biol Chem. 2014 Sep 19;289(38):26451-63. doi:
            10.1074/jbc.M114.582858. Epub 2014 Jul 23.
  PUBMED    25056953
REFERENCE   2 (bases 1 to 8405)
  AUTHORS   .
  TITLE     Direct Submission
  JOURNAL   Exported May 12, 2021 from SnapGene Server 1.1.58
            http://www.snapgene.com
FEATURES             Location/Qualifiers
     source          1..8405
                     /organism="synthetic DNA construct"
                     /mol_type="other DNA"
     enhancer        15..394
                     /label=CMV enhancer
                     /note="human cytomegalovirus immediate early enhancer"
     promoter        395..598
                     /label=CMV promoter
                     /note="human cytomegalovirus (CMV) immediate early
                     promoter"
     primer_bind     549..569
                     /label=CMV-F
                     /note="Human CMV immediate early promoter, forward primer"
     primer_bind     643..662
                     /label=T7
                     /note="T7 promoter, forward primer"
     promoter        643..661
                     /label=T7 promoter
                     /note="promoter for bacteriophage T7 RNA polymerase"
     CDS             2034..2750
                     /codon_start=1
                     /product="enhanced GFP with monomerizing A206K mutation
                     (Zacharias et al., 2002)"
                     /label=mEGFP
                     /note="mammalian codon-optimized"
                     /translation="MVSKGEELFTGVVPILVELDGDVNGHKFSVSGEGEGDATYGKLTL
                     KFICTTGKLPVPWPTLVTTLTYGVQCFSRYPDHMKQHDFFKSAMPEGYVQERTIFFKDD
                     GNYKTRAEVKFEGDTLVNRIELKGIDFKEDGNILGHKLEYNYNSHNVYIMADKQKNGIK
                     VNFKIRHNIEDGSVQLADHYQQNTPIGDGPVLLPDNHYLSTQSKLSKDPNEKRDHMVLL
                     EFVTAAGITLGMDELYK"
     primer_bind     complement(2079..2100)
                     /label=EGFP-N
                     /note="EGFP, reverse primer"
     primer_bind     complement(2340..2359)
                     /label=EXFP-R
                     /note="For distinguishing EGFP variants, reverse primer"
     primer_bind     2687..2708
                     /label=EGFP-C
                     /note="EGFP, forward primer"
     primer_bind     complement(3607..3624)
                     /label=BGH-rev
                     /note="Bovine growth hormone terminator, reverse primer.
                     Also called BGH reverse"
     polyA_signal    3613..3837
                     /label=bGH poly(A) signal
                     /note="bovine growth hormone polyadenylation signal"
     rep_origin      3883..4311
                     /direction=RIGHT
                     /label=f1 ori
                     /note="f1 bacteriophage origin of replication; arrow
                     indicates direction of (+) strand synthesis"
     primer_bind     complement(3970..3989)
                     /label=F1ori-R
                     /note="F1 origin, reverse primer"
     primer_bind     4180..4201
                     /label=F1ori-F
                     /note="F1 origin, forward primer"
     primer_bind     complement(4320..4340)
                     /label=pBABE 3'
                     /note="SV40 enhancer, reverse primer for pBABE vectors"
     promoter        4325..4654
                     /label=SV40 promoter
                     /note="SV40 enhancer and early promoter"
     rep_origin      4505..4640
                     /label=SV40 ori
                     /note="SV40 origin of replication"
     primer_bind     4567..4586
                     /label=SV40pro-F
                     /note="SV40 promoter/origin, forward primer"
     CDS             4703..5728
                     /codon_start=1
                     /gene="aph(4)-Ia"
                     /product="aminoglycoside phosphotransferase from E. coli"
                     /label=HygR
                     /note="confers resistance to hygromycin"
                     /translation="MKKPELTATSVEKFLIEKFDSVSDLMQLSEGEESRAFSFDVGGRG
                     YVLRVNSCADGFYKDRYVYRHFASAALPIPEVLDIGEFSESLTYCISRRAQGVTLQDLP
                     ETELPAVLQPVAEAMDAIAAADLSQTSGFGPFGPQGIGQYTTWRDFICAIADPHVYHWQ
                     TVMDDTVSASVAQALDELMLWAEDCPEVRHLVHADFGSNNVLTDNGRITAVIDWSEAMF
                     GDSQYEVANIFFWRPWLACMEQQTRYFERRHPELAGSPRLRAYMLRIGLDQLYQSLVDG
                     NFDDAAWAQGRCDAIVRSGAGTVGRTQIARRSAAVWTDGCVEVLADSGNRRPSTRPRAK
                     E"
     polyA_signal    5858..5979
                     /label=SV40 poly(A) signal
                     /note="SV40 polyadenylation signal"
     primer_bind     complement(5895..5914)
                     /label=SV40pA-R
                     /note="SV40 polyA, reverse primer"
     primer_bind     5949..5968
                     /label=EBV-rev
                     /note="SV40 polyA terminator, reverse primer"
     primer_bind     complement(6028..6044)
                     /label=M13 rev
                     /note="common sequencing primer, one of multiple similar
                     variants"
     primer_bind     complement(6028..6044)
                     /label=M13 Reverse
                     /note="In lacZ gene. Also called M13-rev"
     primer_bind     complement(6041..6063)
                     /label=M13/pUC Reverse
                     /note="In lacZ gene"
     protein_bind    6052..6068
                     /label=lac operator
                     /bound_moiety="lac repressor encoded by lacI"
                     /note="The lac repressor binds to the lac operator to
                     inhibit transcription in E. coli. This inhibition can be
                     relieved by adding lactose or
                     isopropyl-beta-D-thiogalactopyranoside (IPTG)."
     promoter        complement(6076..6106)
                     /label=lac promoter
                     /note="promoter for the E. coli lac operon"
     protein_bind    6121..6142
                     /label=CAP binding site
                     /bound_moiety="E. coli catabolite activator protein"
                     /note="CAP binding activates transcription in the presence
                     of cAMP."
     primer_bind     complement(6259..6276)
                     /label=L4440
                     /note="L4440 vector, forward primer"
     rep_origin      complement(6430..7018)
                     /direction=LEFT
                     /label=ori
                     /note="high-copy-number ColE1/pMB1/pBR322/pUC origin of
                     replication"
     primer_bind     complement(6510..6529)
                     /label=pBR322ori-F
                     /note="pBR322 origin, forward primer"
     CDS             complement(7189..8049)
                     /codon_start=1
                     /gene="bla"
                     /product="beta-lactamase"
                     /label=AmpR
                     /note="confers resistance to ampicillin, carbenicillin, and
                     related antibiotics"
                     /translation="MSIQHFRVALIPFFAAFCLPVFAHPETLVKVKDAEDQLGARVGYI
                     ELDLNSGKILESFRPEERFPMMSTFKVLLCGAVLSRIDAGQEQLGRRIHYSQNDLVEYS
                     PVTEKHLTDGMTVRELCSAAITMSDNTAANLLLTTIGGPKELTAFLHNMGDHVTRLDRW
                     EPELNEAIPNDERDTTMPVAMATTLRKLLTGELLTLASRQQLIDWMEADKVAGPLLRSA
                     LPAGWFIADKSGAGERGSRGIIAALGPDGKPSRIVVIYTTGSQATMDERNRQIAEIGAS
                     LIKHW"
     primer_bind     7812..7831
                     /label=Amp-R
                     /note="Ampicillin resistance gene, reverse primer"
     promoter        complement(8050..8154)
                     /gene="bla"
                     /label=AmpR promoter
     primer_bind     complement(8229..8248)
                     /label=pRS-marker
                     /note="pRS vectors, use to sequence yeast selectable
                     marker"
ORIGIN
        1 cagatatacg cgttgacatt gattattgac tagttattaa tagtaatcaa ttacggggtc
       61 attagttcat agcccatata tggagttccg cgttacataa cttacggtaa atggcccgcc
      121 tggctgaccg cccaacgacc cccgcccatt gacgtcaata atgacgtatg ttcccatagt
      181 aacgccaata gggactttcc attgacgtca atgggtggag tatttacggt aaactgccca
      241 cttggcagta catcaagtgt atcatatgcc aagtacgccc cctattgacg tcaatgacgg
      301 taaatggccc gcctggcatt atgcccagta catgacctta tgggactttc ctacttggca
      361 gtacatctac gtattagtca tcgctattac catggtgatg cggttttggc agtacatcaa
      421 tgggcgtgga tagcggtttg actcacgggg atttccaagt ctccacccca ttgacgtcaa
      481 tgggagtttg ttttggcacc aaaatcaacg ggactttcca aaatgtcgta acaactccgc
      541 cccattgacg caaatgggcg gtaggcgtgt acggtgggag gtctatataa gcagagctct
      601 ctggctaact agagaaccca ctgcttactg gcttatcgaa attaatacga ctcactatag
      661 ggagacccaa gctggctagc gtttaaactt aagcttggta ccgagctcgg atccactagt
      721 aacggccgcc agtgtgctgg aattctgcag atatccatca cactggcggc cgctcgagcg
      781 gactcaacat gcgctgctcg ccgggaggcg tctggctggc gctggccgcg tcgctcctgc
      841 acgtgtccct gcaaggcgag ttccagagga agctttacaa ggagctggtc aagaactaca
      901 atcccctgga gaggcccgtg gccaatgact cgcaaccact caccgtctac ttctccctga
      961 gcctcctgca gatcatggac gtggatgaga agaaccaagt tttaaccacc aacatttggc
     1021 tgcaaatgtc ttggacagat cactatttac agtggaatgt gtcagaatat ccaggggtga
     1081 agactgttcg tttcccagat ggccagattt ggaaaccaga cattcttctc tataacagtg
     1141 ctgatgagcg ctttgacgcc acattccaca ctaacgtgtt ggtgaattct tctgggcatt
     1201 gccagtacct gcctccaggc atattcaaga gttcctgcta catcgatgta cgctggtttc
     1261 cctttgatgt gcagcactgc aaactgaagt ttgggtcctg gtcttacgga ggctggtcct
     1321 tggatctgca gatgcaggag gcagatatca gtggctatat ccccaatgga gaatgggacc
     1381 tagtgggaat ccccggcaag aggagtgaaa ggttctatga gtgctgcaaa gagccctacc
     1441 ctgatgtcac cttcacagtg accatgcgcc gcaggacact ctactatggc ctcaacctgc
     1501 tgatcccctg tgtgctcatc tccgccctcg ccctgctggt gttcctgctt cctgcagatt
     1561 ccggggagaa gatttccctg gggataacag tcttactctc tcttaccgtc ttcatgctgc
     1621 tcgtggctga gatcatgccc gcaacatccg attcggtacc attgatagcc cagtacttcg
     1681 ccagcaccat gatcatcgtg ggcctctcgg tggtggtgac ggtgatcgtg ctgcagtacc
     1741 accaccacga ccccgacggg ggcaagatgc ccaagtggac cagagtcatc cttctgaact
     1801 ggtgcgcgtg gttcctgcga atgaagaggc ccggggagga caaggtgcgc ccggcctgcc
     1861 agcacaagca gcggcgctgc agcctggcca gtgtggagat gagcgccgtg gcgccgccgc
     1921 ccgccagcaa cgggaacctg ctgtacatcg gcttccgcgg cctggacggc gtgcactgtg
     1981 tcccgacccc cgactctggg gtagtgtgtg gccgcatggc ctgcgctggc gccatggtga
     2041 gcaagggcga ggagctgttc accggggtgg tgcccatcct ggtcgagctg gacggcgacg
     2101 taaacggcca caagttcagc gtgtccggcg agggcgaggg cgatgccacc tacggcaagc
     2161 tgaccctgaa gttcatctgc accaccggca agctgcccgt gccctggccc accctcgtga
     2221 ccaccctgac ctacggcgtg cagtgcttca gccgctaccc cgaccacatg aagcagcacg
     2281 acttcttcaa gtccgccatg cccgaaggct acgtccagga gcgcaccatc ttcttcaagg
     2341 acgacggcaa ctacaagacc cgcgccgagg tgaagttcga gggcgacacc ctggtgaacc
     2401 gcatcgagct gaagggcatc gacttcaagg aggacggcaa catcctgggg cacaagctgg
     2461 agtacaacta caacagccac aacgtctata tcatggccga caagcagaag aacggcatca
     2521 aggtgaactt caagatccgc cacaacatcg aggacggcag cgtgcagctc gccgaccact
     2581 accagcagaa cacccccatc ggcgacggcc ccgtgctgct gcccgacaac cactacctga
     2641 gcacccagtc caagcttagc aaagacccca acgagaagcg cgatcacatg gtcctgctgg
     2701 agttcgtgac cgccgccggg atcactctcg gcatggacga gctgtacaag gcaggcgcct
     2761 cccccacgca cgatgagcac ctcctgcacg gtgggcaacc ccccgagggg gacccggact
     2821 tggccaagat cctggaggag gtccgctaca ttgccaaccg cttccgctgc caggacgaaa
     2881 gcgaggcggt ctgcagcgag tggaagttcg ccgcctgtgt ggtggaccgc ctgtgcctca
     2941 tggccttctc ggtcttcacc atcatctgca ccatcggcat cctgatgtcg gctcccaact
     3001 tcgtggaggc cgtgtccaaa gactttgcgt aaccacgcct ggttctgtac atgtggaaaa
     3061 ctcacagatg ggcaaggcct ttggcttggc gagatttggg ggtgctaatc caggacagca
     3121 ttacacgcca caactccagt gttcccttct ggctgtcagt cgtgttgctt acggtttctt
     3181 tgttacttta ggtagtagaa tctcagcact ttgtttcata ttctcagatg ggctgataga
     3241 tatccttggc acatccgtac catcggtcag cagggccact gagtagtcat tttgcccatt
     3301 agcccactgc ctggaaagcc cttcggagag ctccccatgg ctcctcacca ccgagacagt
     3361 tggttttgca tgtctgcatg aaggtctacc tgaaaattca acatttgctt tttgcttgtg
     3421 tacaaaccca gattgaagct aaaataaacc agactcacta aatcctttcc aaaaaaaaaa
     3481 aaaaaaaaaa aaccggaatt cctgcagccc gggggatcca ctagtccagt gtggtggaat
     3541 tctgcagata tccagcacag tggcggccgc tcgagtctag agggcccgtt taaacccgct
     3601 gatcagcctc gactgtgcct tctagttgcc agccatctgt tgtttgcccc tcccccgtgc
     3661 cttccttgac cctggaaggt gccactccca ctgtcctttc ctaataaaat gaggaaattg
     3721 catcgcattg tctgagtagg tgtcattcta ttctgggggg tggggtgggg caggacagca
     3781 agggggagga ttgggaagac aatagcaggc atgctgggga tgcggtgggc tctatggctt
     3841 ctgaggcgga aagaaccagc tggggctcta gggggtatcc ccnnnnnnnn nnnnnnnnnn
     3901 nnnnnnnnnn nnnnnnnnnn nnnnnnnnnn nnnnnnnnnn nnnnnnnnnn nnnnnnnnnn
     3961 nnnnnnnnnn nnnnnnnnnn nnnnnnnnnn nnnnnnnnnn nnnnnncnnn nnnnnnnnnn
     4021 nnnnnnnnnn nnnnnnnnnn nnnnnnnnnn nnnnnnnnnn nnnnnnnnnn nnnnnnnnnn
     4081 nnnnnnnnnn nnnnnnnnan nnnnnnnnnn nnnnnnnnnn nnnnnnnnnn nnnnnnnnnn
     4141 nnnnnnnncc tttgacgttg gagtccacgt tctttaatag tggactcttg ttccaaactg
     4201 gaacaacact caaccctatc tcggtctatt cttttgattt ataagggatt ttgccgattt
     4261 cggcctattg gttaaaaaat gagctgattt aacaaaaatt taacgcgaat taattctgtg
     4321 gaatgtgtgt cagttagggt gtggaaagtc cccaggctcc ccagcaggca gaagtatgca
     4381 aagcatgcat ctcaattagt cagcaaccag gtgtggaaag tccccaggct ccccagcagg
     4441 cagaagtatg caaagcatgc atctcaatta gtcagcaacc atagtcccgc ccctaactcc
     4501 gcccatcccg cccctaactc cgcccagttc cgcccattct ccgccccatg gctgactaat
     4561 tttttttatt tatgcagagg ccgaggccgc ctctgcctct gagctattcc agaagtagtg
     4621 aggaggcttt tttggaggcc taggcttttg caaaaagctc ccgggagctt gtatatccat
     4681 tttcggatct gatcagcacg tgatgaaaaa gcctgaactc accgcgacgt ctgtcgagaa
     4741 gtttctgatc gaaaagttcg acagcgtctc cgacctgatg cagctctcgg agggcgaaga
     4801 atctcgtgct ttcagcttcg atgtaggagg gcgtggatat gtcctgcggg taaatagctg
     4861 cgccgatggt ttctacaaag atcgttatgt ttatcggcac tttgcatcgg ccgcgctccc
     4921 gattccggaa gtgcttgaca ttggggaatt cagcgagagc ctgacctatt gcatctcccg
     4981 ccgtgcacag ggtgtcacgt tgcaagacct gcctgaaacc gaactgcccg ctgttctgca
     5041 gccggtcgcg gaggccatgg atgcgatcgc tgcggccgat cttagccaga cgagcgggtt
     5101 cggcccattc ggaccgcaag gaatcggtca atacactaca tggcgtgatt tcatatgcgc
     5161 gattgctgat ccccatgtgt atcactggca aactgtgatg gacgacaccg tcagtgcgtc
     5221 cgtcgcgcag gctctcgatg agctgatgct ttgggccgag gactgccccg aagtccggca
     5281 cctcgtgcac gcggatttcg gctccaacaa tgtcctgacg gacaatggcc gcataacagc
     5341 ggtcattgac tggagcgagg cgatgttcgg ggattcccaa tacgaggtcg ccaacatctt
     5401 cttctggagg ccgtggttgg cttgtatgga gcagcagacg cgctacttcg agcggaggca
     5461 tccggagctt gcaggatcgc cgcggctccg ggcgtatatg ctccgcattg gtcttgacca
     5521 actctatcag agcttggttg acggcaattt cgatgatgca gcttgggcgc agggtcgatg
     5581 cgacgcaatc gtccgatccg gagccgggac tgtcgggcgt acacaaatcg cccgcagaag
     5641 cgcggccgtc tggaccgatg gctgtgtaga agtactcgcc gatagtggaa accgacgccc
     5701 cagcactcgt ccgagggcaa aggaatagca cgtgctacga gatttcgatt ccaccgccgc
     5761 cttctatgaa aggttgggct tcggaatcgt tttccgggac gccggctgga tgatcctcca
     5821 gcgcggggat ctcatgctgg agttcttcgc ccaccccaac ttgtttattg cagcttataa
     5881 tggttacaaa taaagcaata gcatcacaaa tttcacaaat aaagcatttt tttcactgca
     5941 ttctagttgt ggtttgtcca aactcatcaa tgtatcttat catgtctgta taccgtcgac
     6001 ctctagctag agcttggcgt aatcatggtc atagctgttt cctgtgtgaa attgttatcc
     6061 gctcacaatt ccacacaaca tacgagccgg aagcataaag tgtaaagcct ggggtgccta
     6121 atgagtgagc taactcacat taattgcgtt gcgctcactg cccgctttcc agtcgggaaa
     6181 cctgtcgtgc cagctgcatt aatgaatcgg ccaacgcgcg gggagaggcg gtttgcgtat
     6241 tgggcgctct tccgcttcct cgctcactga ctcgctgcgc tcggtcgttc ggctgcggcg
     6301 agcggtatca gctcactcaa aggcggtaat acggttatcc acagaatcag gggataacgc
     6361 aggaaagaac atgtgagcaa aaggccagca aaaggccagg aaccgtaaaa aggccgcgtt
     6421 gctggcgttt ttccataggc tccgcccccc tgacgagcat cacaaaaatc gacgctcaag
     6481 tcagaggtgg cgaaacccga caggactata aagataccag gcgtttcccc ctggaagctc
     6541 cctcgtgcgc tctcctgttc cgaccctgcc gcttaccgga tacctgtccg cctttctccc
     6601 ttcgggaagc gtggcgcttt ctcatagctc acgctgtagg tatctcagtt cggtgtaggt
     6661 cgttcgctcc aagctgggct gtgtgcacga accccccgtt cagcccgacc gctgcgcctt
     6721 atccggtaac tatcgtcttg agtccaaccc ggtaagacac gacttatcgc cactggcagc
     6781 agccactggt aacaggatta gcagagcgag gtatgtaggc ggtgctacag agttcttgaa
     6841 gtggtggcct aactacggct acactagaag aacagtattt ggtatctgcg ctctgctgaa
     6901 gccagttacc ttcggaaaaa gagttggtag ctcttgatcc ggcaaacaaa ccaccgctgg
     6961 tagcggtggt ttttttgttt gcaagcagca gattacgcgc agaaaaaaag gatctcaaga
     7021 agatcctttg atcttttcta cggggtctga cgctcagtgg aacgaaaact cacgttaagg
     7081 gattttggtc atgagattat caaaaaggat cttcacctag atccttttaa attaaaaatg
     7141 aagttttaaa tcaatctaaa gtatatatga gtaaacttgg tctgacagtt accaatgctt
     7201 aatcagtgag gcacctatct cagcgatctg tctatttcgt tcatccatag ttgcctgact
     7261 ccccgtcgtg tagataacta cgatacggga gggcttacca tctggcccca gtgctgcaat
     7321 gataccgcga gacccacgct caccggctcc agatttatca gcaataaacc agccagccgg
     7381 aagggccgag cgcagaagtg gtcctgcaac tttatccgcc tccatccagt ctattaattg
     7441 ttgccgggaa gctagagtaa gtagttcgcc agttaatagt ttgcgcaacg ttgttgccat
     7501 tgctacaggc atcgtggtgt cacgctcgtc gtttggtatg gcttcattca gctccggttc
     7561 ccaacgatca aggcgagtta catgatcccc catgttgtgc aaaaaagcgg ttagctcctt
     7621 cggtcctccg atcgttgtca gaagtaagtt ggccgcagtg ttatcactca tggttatggc
     7681 agcactgcat aattctctta ctgtcatgcc atccgtaaga tgcttttctg tgactggtga
     7741 gtactcaacc aagtcattct gagaatagtg tatgcggcga ccgagttgct cttgcccggc
     7801 gtcaatacgg gataataccg cgccacatag cagaacttta aaagtgctca tcattggaaa
     7861 acgttcttcg gggcgaaaac tctcaaggat cttaccgctg ttgagatcca gttcgatgta
     7921 acccactcgt gcacccaact gatcttcagc atcttttact ttcaccagcg tttctgggtg
     7981 agcaaaaaca ggaaggcaaa atgccgcaaa aaagggaata agggcgacac ggaaatgttg
     8041 aatactcata ctcttccttt ttcaatatta ttgaagcatt tatcagggtt attgtctcat
     8101 gagcggatac atatttgaat gtatttagaa aaataaacaa ataggggttc cgcgcacatt
     8161 tccccgaaaa gtgccacctg acgtcgacgg atcgggagat ctcccgatcc cctatggtgc
     8221 actctcagta caatctgctc tgatgccgca tagttaagcc agtatctgct ccctgcttgt
     8281 gtgttggagg tcgctgagta gtgcgcgagc aaaatttaag ctacaacaag gcaaggcttg
     8341 accgacaatt gcatgaagaa tctgcttagg gttaggcgtt ttgcgctgct tcgcgatgta
     8401 cgggc
//
