[The description below was written by a language model from this plasmid's Addgene catalogue record and the feature table of its GenBank file.]
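Description:
pcDNA3.1-CHRNA7-mGFP is an 8.4 kb mammalian expression plasmid built on the hygromycin-selectable version of the Invitrogen pcDNA3.1 backbone. It is maintained in E. coli through a high-copy ColE1/pUC-type origin and the beta-lactamase (AmpR) gene. An f1 origin is also present, allowing single-stranded DNA production. For selection in mammalian cells, an SV40 enhancer/early promoter drives the hygromycin phosphotransferase gene, terminated by the SV40 polyadenylation signal. The SV40 origin embedded in that promoter permits episomal replication in cells expressing large T antigen.

The payload is the human alpha7 neuronal nicotinic acetylcholine receptor subunit (CHRNA7), expressed from the CMV immediate-early enhancer and promoter and terminated by the bovine growth hormone polyadenylation signal. A T7 promoter sits just upstream of the insert and could support in vitro transcription. Rather than tagging either terminus, monomeric EGFP (mammalian codon-optimized EGFP with the A206K monomerizing mutation) is inserted within the loop between the M3 and M4 transmembrane segments, which is intracellular in nicotinic subunits. This placement leaves both ends of the subunit untagged. The feature table annotates only the mEGFP coding sequence within the insert region. The flanking CHRNA7 segments are not annotated as features, although the spacing between the promoter, the fluorescent protein and the terminator is consistent with them lying on either side.

The construct is intended for expressing fluorescently labelled alpha7 subunits in mammalian cells. The associated work concerns the assembly of full-length alpha7 with its duplicated form into functional nicotinic receptors, which suggests use in imaging subunit localization and assembly.
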