Addgene plasmid #62629: pcDNA3.1-CHRNA7-mGFP
Purpose: mammalian expression of human Alpha7 (CHRNA7) with mEGFP fused into M3-M4 loop
Depositing lab: Henry Lester. Depositing organization: California Institute of Technology. Publication: The duplicated alpha7 subunits assemble and form functional nicotinic receptors with the full-length alpha7. Wang Y, Xiao C, Indersmitten T, Freedman R, Leonard S, Lester HA. J Biol Chem. 2014 Sep 19;289(38):26451-63. doi: 10.1074/jbc.M114.582858. Epub 2014 Jul 23. PubMed 25056953.
Backbone
  Vector backbone: pcDNA3.1
  Backbone manufacturer: Invitrogen
  Backbone size w/o insert (bp): 5600
  Vector type: Mammalian Expression
  Selectable markers: Hygromycin
Growth in bacteria
  Bacterial resistance: Ampicillin, 100 μg/mL
  Growth temperature: 37°C
  Growth strain: Top10
  Copy number: High Copy
Gene/Insert
  Gene/Insert name: hAlpha7 (alt name: Alpha7 neuronal nicotinic acetylcholine receptor gene)
  Species: H. sapiens (human)
  Entrez Gene: CHRNA7 (a.k.a. CHRNA7-2, NACHRA7, nAChR7)
  Promoter: CMV
  Tag / fusion protein: mEGFP inserted in M3-M4 loop
  Mutation: mGFP inserted in M3-M4 loop
  Cloning method: Unknown
  Sequencing primers: 5′ CMV-F; 3′ BGH Reverse
Terms and licenses: Academic/Nonprofit Terms; Industry Terms: Not Available to Industry
How to cite: pcDNA3.1-CHRNA7-mGFP was a gift from Henry Lester (Addgene plasmid # 62629 ; http://n2t.net/addgene:62629 ; RRID:Addgene_62629)
