>Addgene plasmid #62629 | pcDNA3.1-CHRNA7-mGFP | addgene partial sequence | sequence record 106064 | CMV-F 5'-CGCAAATGGGCGGTAGGCGTG-3'
CTATATAAGCAGAGCTCTCTGGCTAACTAGAGAACCCACTGCTTACTGGCTTATCGAAATTAATACGACT
CACTATAGGGAGACCCAAGCTGGCTAGCGTTTAAACTTAAGCTTGGTACCGAGCTCGGATCCACTAGTAA
CGGCCGCCAGTGTGCTGGAATTCTGCAGATATCCATCACACTGGCGGCCGCTCGAGCGGACTCAACATGC
GCTGCTCGCCGGGAGGCGTCTGGCTGGCGCTGGCCGCGTCGCTCCTGCACGTGTCCCTGCAAGGCGAGTT
CCAGAGGAAGCTTTACAAGGAGCTGGTCAAGAACTACAATCCCCTGGAGAGGCCCGTGGCCAATGACTCG
CAACCACTCACCGTCTACTTCTCCCTGAGCCTCCTGCAGATCATGGACGTGGATGAGAAGAACCAAGTTT
TAACCACCAACATTTGGCTGCAAATGTCTTGGACAGATCACTATTTACAGTGGAATGTGTCAGAATATCC
AGGGGTGAAGACTGTTCGTTTCCCAGATGGCCAGATTTGGAAACCAGACATTCTTCTCTATAACAGTGCT
GATGAGCGCTTTGACGCCACATTCCACACTAACGTGTTGGTGAATTCTTCTGGGCATTGCCAGTACCTGC
CTCCAGGCATATTCAAGAGTTCCTGCTACATCGATGTACGCTGGTTTCCCTTTGATGTGCAGCACTGCAA
ACTGAAGTTTGGGTCCTGGTCTTACGGAGGCTGGTCCTTGGATCTGC
