>Addgene plasmid #62629 | pcDNA3.1-CHRNA7-mGFP | addgene partial sequence | sequence record 106065 | BGH-rev 5'-TAGAAGGCACAGTCGAGG-3'
GGGCCCTCTAGACTCGAGCGGCCGCCACTGTGCTGGATATCTGCAGAATTCCACCACACTGGACTAGTGG
ATCCCCCGGGCTGCAGGAATTCCGGTTTTTTTTTTTTTTTTTTTTTTTGGAAAGGATTTAGTGAGTCTGG
