>Addgene plasmid #62629 | pcDNA3.1-CHRNA7-mGFP | addgene partial sequence | sequence record 106769 | GFP2(b) 5'-CTTGATGCCGTTCTTCTGCTTGT-3'
GACGTTGTGGCTGTTGTAGTTGTACTCCAGCTTGTGCCCCAGGATGTTGCCGTCCTCCTTGAAGTCGATG
CCCTTCAGCTCGATGCGGTTCACCAGGGTGTCGCCCTCGAACTTCACCTCGGCGCGGGTCTTGTAGTTGC
CGTCGTCCTTGAAGAAGATGGTGCGCTCCTGGACGTAGCCTTCGGGCATGGCGGACTTGAAGAAGTCGTG
CTGCTTCATGTGGTCGGGGTAGCGGCTGAAGCACTGCACGCCGTAGGTCAGGGTGGTCACGAGGGTGGGC
CAGGGCACGGGCAGCTTGCCGGTGGTGCAGATGAACTTCAGGGTCAGCTTGCCGTAGGTGGCATCGCCCT
CGCCCTCGCCGGACACGCTGAACTTGTGGCCGTTTACGTCGCCGTCCAGCTCGACCAGGATGGGCACCAC
CCCGGTGAACAGCTCCTCGCCCTTGCTCACCATGGCGCCAGCGCAGGCCATGCGGCCACACACTACCCCA
GAGTCGGGGGTCGGGACACAGTGCACGCCGTCCAGGCCGCGGAAGCCGATGTACAGCAGGTTCCCGTTGC
TGGCGGGCGGCGGCGCCACGGCGCTCATCTCCACACTGGCCAGGCTGCAGCGCCGCTGCTTGTGCTGGCA
GGCCGGGCGCACCTTGTCCTCCCCGGGCCTCTTCATTCGCAGGAACCACGCGCACCAGTTCAGAAGGATG
ACTCTGGTCCACTTGGGCATCTTGCCCCCGTCGGGGTCGTGGTGGTGGTACTGCAGCACGATCACCGTCA
CCACCACCGAGAGGCCCACGATGATCATGGTGCTGGCGAAGTACTGGGCTATCAATGGTACCGAATCGGA
TGTTGCGGGCATGATCTCAGCCACGAGCAGCATGAAGACGGTAAGAGAGAGTAAGACTGTTATCCCCAGG
GAAATCTTCTCCCCGGAATCTGCAGGAAGCAGGAACACCAGCAGGGCGAGGGCGGAGATGAGCACACAGG
GGATCAGCAGGTTGAGGCCATAGTAGAGTGTCCTGCGGCGCATGGTCACTGTGAAGGTGACATCAGGGTA
GGGCTCTTTGCAGCACTCATAGA
