>Addgene plasmid #62629 | pcDNA3.1-CHRNA7-mGFP | addgene partial sequence | sequence record 106770 | CMV-d2eGFP-F 5'-TATATCATGGCCGACAAGC-3'
GGTGAACTTCAAGATCCGCCACAACATCGAGGACGGCAGCGTGCAGCTCGCCGACCACTACCAGCAGAAC
ACCCCCATCGGCGACGGCCCCGTGCTGCTGCCCGACAACCACTACCTGAGCACCCAGTCCAAGCTTAGCA
AAGACCCCAACGAGAAGCGCGATCACATGGTCCTGCTGGAGTTCGTGACCGCCGCCGGGATCACTCTCGG
CATGGACGAGCTGTACAAGGCAGGCGCCTCCCCCACGCACGATGAGCACCTCCTGCACGGTGGGCAACCC
CCCGAGGGGGACCCGGACTTGGCCAAGATCCTGGAGGAGGTCCGCTACATTGCCAACCGCTTCCGCTGCC
AGGACGAAAGCGAGGCGGTCTGCAGCGAGTGGAAGTTCGCCGCCTGTGTGGTGGACCGCCTGTGCCTCAT
GGCCTTCTCGGTCTTCACCATCATCTGCACCATCGGCATCCTGATGTCGGCTCCCAACTTCGTGGAGGCC
GTGTCCAAAGACTTTGCGTAACCACGCCTGGTTCTGTACATGTGGAAAACTCACAGATGGGCAAGGCCTT
TGGCTTGGCGAGATTTGGGGGTGCTAATCCAGGACAGCATTACACGCCACAACTCCAGTGTTCCCTTCTG
GCTGTCAGTCGTGTTGCTTACGGTTTCTTTGTTACTTTAGGTAGTAGAATCTCAGCACTTTGTTTCATAT
TCTCAGATGGGCTGATAGATATCCTTGGCACATCCGTACCATCGGTCAGCAGGGCCACTGAGTAGTCATT
TTGCCCATTAGCCCACTGCCTGGAAAGCCCTTCGGAGAGCTCCCCATGGCTCCTCACCACCGAGACAGTT
GGTTTTGCATGTCTGCATGAAGGTCTACCTGAAAATTCAACATTTGCTTTTT
